>Addgene plasmid #121203 | pUC57-Kan_BR29_00026641 | depositor full sequence | sequence record 231216 | pUC57-Kan_BR29_00026641 sequence 2866 bps
TCGCGCGTTTCGGTGATGACGGTGAAAACCTCTGACACATGCAGCTCCCGGAGACGGTCACAGCTTGTCT
GTAAGCGGATGCCGGGAGCAGACAAGCCCGTCAGGGCGCGTCAGCGGGTGTTGGCGGGTGTCGGGGCTGG
CTTAACTATGCGGCATCAGAGCAGATTGTACTGAGAGTGCACCATATGCGGTGTGAAATACCGCACAGAT
GCGTAAGGAGAAAATACCGCATCAGGCGCCATTCGCCATTCAGGCTGCGCAACTGTTGGGAAGGGCGATC
GGTGCGGGCCTCTTCGCTATTACGCCAGCTGGCGAAAGGGGGATGTGCTGCAAGGCGATTAAGTTGGGTA
ACGCCAGGGTTTTCCCAGTCACGACGTTGTAAAACGACGGCCAGTGAATTGACGCGTATTGGGATGGAAC
TTGGTCTCTAAGCTCAAACTCTAATTGGCATAACAACAACTTTAATTTCATCTGGAAATTTACCAGACAA
TTTACAACCTTCATTAATAGTAGCTTCATATTTTTGAGAACCATTATAAGCATGAGCCAAATATCTAGTA
ATTTTATCACCAACATCTTGAACTTTTTGAACAGAAGAACCATCTGGTTGAAAATAATAAACCAAACAAG
ATTCAGTCATTAGAGACCAAGTTCCATCCCAATGGCGCGCCGAGCTTGGCTCGAGCATGGTCATAGCTGT
TTCCTGTGTGAAATTGTTATCCGCTCACAATTCCACACAACATACGAGCCGGAAGCATAAAGTGTAAAGC
CTGGGGTGCCTAATGAGTGAGCTAACTCACATTAATTGCGTTGCGCTCACTGCCCGCTTTCCAGTCGGGA
AACCTGTCGTGCCAGCTGCATTAATGAATCGGCCAACGCGCGGGGAGAGGCGGTTTGCGTATTGGGCGCT
CTTCCGCTTCCTCGCTCACTGACTCGCTGCGCTCGGTCGTTCGGCTGCGGCGAGCGGTATCAGCTCACTC
AAAGGCGGTAATACGGTTATCCACAGAATCAGGGGATAACGCAGGAAAGAACATGTGAGCAAAAGGCCAG
CAAAAGGCCAGGAACCGTAAAAAGGCCGCGTTGCTGGCGTTTTTCCATAGGCTCCGCCCCCCTGACGAGC
ATCACAAAAATCGACGCTCAAGTCAGAGGTGGCGAAACCCGACAGGACTATAAAGATACCAGGCGTTTCC
CCCTGGAAGCTCCCTCGTGCGCTCTCCTGTTCCGACCCTGCCGCTTACCGGATACCTGTCCGCCTTTCTC
CCTTCGGGAAGCGTGGCGCTTTCTCATAGCTCACGCTGTAGGTATCTCAGTTCGGTGTAGGTCGTTCGCT
CCAAGCTGGGCTGTGTGCACGAACCCCCCGTTCAGCCCGACCGCTGCGCCTTATCCGGTAACTATCGTCT
TGAGTCCAACCCGGTAAGACACGACTTATCGCCACTGGCAGCAGCCACTGGTAACAGGATTAGCAGAGCG
AGGTATGTAGGCGGTGCTACAGAGTTCTTGAAGTGGTGGCCTAACTACGGCTACACTAGAAGAACAGTAT
TTGGTATCTGCGCTCTGCTGAAGCCAGTTACCTTCGGAAAAAGAGTTGGTAGCTCTTGATCCGGCAAACA
AACCACCGCTGGTAGCGGTGGTTTTTTTGTTTGCAAGCAGCAGATTACGCGCAGAAAAAAAGGATCTCAA
GAAGATCCTTTGATCTTTTCTACGGGGTCTGACGCTCAGTGGAACGAAAACTCACGTTAAGGGATTTTGG
TCATGAGATTATCAAAAAGGATCTTCACCTAGATCCTTTTAAATTAAAAATGAAGTTTTAAATCAATCTA
AAGTATATATGAGTAAACTTGGTCTGACAGTTAGAAAAACTCATCGAGCATCAAATGAAACTGCAATTTA
TTCATATCAGGATTATCAATACCATATTTTTGAAAAAGCCGTTTCTGTAATGAAGGAGAAAACTCACCGA
GGCAGTTCCATAGGATGGCAAGATCCTGGTATCGGTCTGCGATTCCGACTCGTCCAACATCAATACAACC
TATTAATTTCCCCTCGTCAAAAATAAGGTTATCAAGTGAGAAATCACCATGAGTGACGACTGAATCCGGT
GAGAATGGCAAAAGTTTATGCATTTCTTTCCAGACTTGTTCAACAGGCCAGCCATTACGCTCGTCATCAA
AATCACTCGCATCAACCAAACCGTTATTCATTCGTGATTGCGCCTGAGCGAGACGAAATACGCGATCGCT
GTTAAAAGGACAATTACAAACAGGAATCGAATGCAACCGGCGCAGGAACACTGCCAGCGCATCAACAATA
TTTTCACCTGAATCAGGATATTCTTCTAATACCTGGAATGCTGTTTTCCCAGGGATCGCAGTGGTGAGTA
ACCATGCATCATCAGGAGTACGGATAAAATGCTTGATGGTCGGAAGAGGCATAAATTCCGTCAGCCAGTT
TAGTCTGACCATCTCATCTGTAACATCATTGGCAACGCTACCTTTGCCATGTTTCAGAAACAACTCTGGC
GCATCGGGCTTCCCATACAATCGATAGATTGTCGCACCTGATTGCCCGACATTATCGCGAGCCCATTTAT
ACCCATATAAATCAGCATCCATGTTGGAATTTAATCGCGGCCTAGAGCAAGACGTTTCCCGTTGAATATG
GCTCATACTCTTCCTTTTTCAATATTATTGAAGCATTTATCAGGGTTATTGTCTCATGAGCGGATACATA
TTTGAATGTATTTAGAAAAATAAACAAATAGGGGTTCCGCGCACATTTCCCCGAAAAGTGCCACCTGACG
TCTAAGAAACCATTATTATCATGACATTAACCTATAAAAATAGGCGTATCACGAGGCCCTTTCGTC
Features (pLannotate 1.2.2; 10 found; start..end, strand, type, name):
    137..236     +  misc_feature   bom (fragment): basis of mobility region from pBR322
    242..399     -  CDS            lacZα (fragment): LacZα fragment of β-galactosidase; lacZ fragment
    714..730     -  protein_bind   lac operator: The lac repressor binds to the lac operator to inhibit transcription in E. coli. This inhibition can be relieved by adding lactose or isopropyl-β-D-thiogalactopyranoside (IPTG). lac repressor encoded by lacI
    738..768     -  promoter       lac promoter: promoter for the E. coli lac operon
    783..804     -  protein_bind   CAP binding site: CAP binding activates transcription in the presence of cAMP. E. coli catabolite activator protein
    817..909     -  CDS            lacI (fragment): lac repressor; lacI; The lac repressor binds to the lac operator to inhibit transcription in E. coli. This inhibition can be relieved by adding lactose or isopropyl-β-D-thiogalactopyranoside (IPTG).
   1092..1680    -  rep_origin     ori: high-copy-number ColE1/pMB1/pBR322/pUC origin of replication
   1851..2666    -  CDS            KanR: aminoglycoside phosphotransferase; aph(3')-Ia; confers resistance to kanamycin in bacteria or G418 (Geneticin®) in eukaryotes
   2667..2771    -  promoter       AmpR promoter: bla
   2866..35      +  CDS            rop (fragment) (across the origin): Rop protein, which maintains plasmids at low copy number; rop
