[The description below was written by a language model from this plasmid's Addgene catalogue record and pLannotate feature annotations shown in this document.]
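Description:
pUC57-Kan_BR29_00026641 is a small, high-copy E. coli cloning plasmid that serves as a Level 0 Golden Gate module, that is, a storage vector holding a single standardized part for release and ordered assembly into higher-level constructs by Type IIS restriction-ligation. It is built on the pUC57-Kan backbone and replicates from a ColE1/pUC-type origin. Selection is with kanamycin, through an aminoglycoside phosphotransferase (aph(3')-Ia) gene that the annotation places downstream of the bla (AmpR) promoter. Short remnants of bom, rop and lacI are also annotated; these are backbone fragments rather than functional genes.

The insert is BR29_00026641, a sequence attributed in the record to Magnaporthe grisea (the species name appears in the mutation field). The associated publication describes a clone collection of Magnaporthe effectors sharing sequence and structural similarity across host-specific lineages, so this plasmid is presumably one candidate effector from that set. The insert was placed at the EcoRV site within the lacZα region. It is not itself annotated in the feature table, but the unannotated gap between the lacZα fragment and the lac operator/promoter/CAP site is where it would lie, and the difference between the full sequence (2,866 bp) and the stated backbone size (2,626 bp) implies an insert of roughly 240 bp. Interruption of lacZα fits the listed lacZ marker, which allows blue/white screening. No eukaryotic promoter, tag or terminator is recorded, and the record does not state the Type IIS enzyme or the overhangs that flank the part. The plasmid is therefore a source module for building expression constructs, not an expression vector itself.
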