Addgene plasmid #121203: pUC57-Kan_BR29_00026641
Purpose: Level 0 Golden-Gate compatible vector
Depositing lab: Sophien Kamoun. Depositing organization: Sainsbury Laboratory, Norwich. Publication: A Clone Resource of Magnaporthe oryzae Effectors That Share Sequence and Structural Similarities Across Host-Specific Lineages. Petit-Houdenot Y, Langner T, Harant A, Win J, Kamoun S. Mol Plant Microbe Interact. 2020 Aug;33(8):1032-1035. doi: 10.1094/MPMI-03-20-0052-A. Epub 2020 Jun 22. PubMed 32460610.
Backbone
  Vector backbone: pUC57-Kan
  Backbone size w/o insert (bp): 2626
  Vector type: Golden Gate
  Selectable markers: lacZ
Growth in bacteria
  Bacterial resistance: Kanamycin, 50 μg/mL
  Growth temperature: 37°C
  Growth strain: DH5alpha
  Copy number: High Copy
Gene/Insert
  Gene/Insert name: BR29_00026641
  Mutation: Magnaporthe grisea
  Cloning method: Restriction Enzyme; 5′ cloning site EcoRV (unknown if destroyed); 3′ cloning site EcoRV (unknown if destroyed)
  Sequencing primers: 5′ M13Fw; 3′ M13Rv
Terms and licenses: Academic/Nonprofit Terms; Industry Terms: Not Available to Industry
How to cite: pUC57-Kan_BR29_00026641 was a gift from Sophien Kamoun (Addgene plasmid # 121203 ; http://n2t.net/addgene:121203 ; RRID:Addgene_121203)
