>Addgene plasmid #121203 | pUC57-Kan_BR29_00026641 | depositor partial sequence | sequence record 230658 | BR29_00026641
TTGGTCTCTAATGACTGAATCTTGTTTGGTTTATTATTTTCAACCAGATGGTTCTTCTGTTCAAAAAGTT
CAAGATGTTGGTGATAAAATTACTAGATATTTGGCTCATGCTTATAATGGTTCTCAAAAATATGAAGCTA
CTATTAATGAAGGTTGTAAATTGTCTGGTAAATTTCCAGATGAAATTAAAGTTGTTGTTATGCCAATTAG
AGTTTGAGCTTAGAGACCAA
