>Addgene plasmid #121203 | pUC57-Kan_BR29_00026641 | depositor partial sequence | sequence record 230659 | empty_vector
TCGCGCGTTTCGGTGATGACGGTGAAAACCTCTGACACATGCAGCTCCCGGAGACGGTCACAGCTTGTCT
GTAAGCGGATGCCGGGAGCAGACAAGCCCGTCAGGGCGCGTCAGCGGGTGTTGGCGGGTGTCGGGGCTGG
CTTAACTATGCGGCATCAGAGCAGATTGTACTGAGAGTGCACCATATGCGGTGTGAAATACCGCACAGAT
GCGTAAGGAGAAAATACCGCATCAGGCGCCATTCGCCATTCAGGCTGCGCAACTGTTGGGAAGGGCGATC
GGTGCGGGCCTCTTCGCTATTACGCCAGCTGGCGAAAGGGGGATGTGCTGCAAGGCGATTAAGTTGGGTA
ACGCCAGGGTTTTCCCAGTCACGACGTTGTAAAACGACGGCCAGTGAATTGACGCGTATTGGGATATCCC
AATGGCGCGCCGAGCTTGGCTCGAGCATGGTCATAGCTGTTTCCTGTGTGAAATTGTTATCCGCTCACAA
TTCCACACAACATACGAGCCGGAAGCATAAAGTGTAAAGCCTGGGGTGCCTAATGAGTGAGCTAACTCAC
ATTAATTGCGTTGCGCTCACTGCCCGCTTTCCAGTCGGGAAACCTGTCGTGCCAGCTGCATTAATGAATC
GGCCAACGCGCGGGGAGAGGCGGTTTGCGTATTGGGCGCTCTTCCGCTTCCTCGCTCACTGACTCGCTGC
GCTCGGTCGTTCGGCTGCGGCGAGCGGTATCAGCTCACTCAAAGGCGGTAATACGGTTATCCACAGAATC
AGGGGATAACGCAGGAAAGAACATGTGAGCAAAAGGCCAGCAAAAGGCCAGGAACCGTAAAAAGGCCGCG
TTGCTGGCGTTTTTCCATAGGCTCCGCCCCCCTGACGAGCATCACAAAAATCGACGCTCAAGTCAGAGGT
GGCGAAACCCGACAGGACTATAAAGATACCAGGCGTTTCCCCCTGGAAGCTCCCTCGTGCGCTCTCCTGT
TCCGACCCTGCCGCTTACCGGATACCTGTCCGCCTTTCTCCCTTCGGGAAGCGTGGCGCTTTCTCATAGC
TCACGCTGTAGGTATCTCAGTTCGGTGTAGGTCGTTCGCTCCAAGCTGGGCTGTGTGCACGAACCCCCCG
TTCAGCCCGACCGCTGCGCCTTATCCGGTAACTATCGTCTTGAGTCCAACCCGGTAAGACACGACTTATC
GCCACTGGCAGCAGCCACTGGTAACAGGATTAGCAGAGCGAGGTATGTAGGCGGTGCTACAGAGTTCTTG
AAGTGGTGGCCTAACTACGGCTACACTAGAAGAACAGTATTTGGTATCTGCGCTCTGCTGAAGCCAGTTA
CCTTCGGAAAAAGAGTTGGTAGCTCTTGATCCGGCAAACAAACCACCGCTGGTAGCGGTGGTTTTTTTGT
TTGCAAGCAGCAGATTACGCGCAGAAAAAAAGGATCTCAAGAAGATCCTTTGATCTTTTCTACGGGGTCT
GACGCTCAGTGGAACGAAAACTCACGTTAAGGGATTTTGGTCATGAGATTATCAAAAAGGATCTTCACCT
AGATCCTTTTAAATTAAAAATGAAGTTTTAAATCAATCTAAAGTATATATGAGTAAACTTGGTCTGACAG
TTAGAAAAACTCATCGAGCATCAAATGAAACTGCAATTTATTCATATCAGGATTATCAATACCATATTTT
TGAAAAAGCCGTTTCTGTAATGAAGGAGAAAACTCACCGAGGCAGTTCCATAGGATGGCAAGATCCTGGT
ATCGGTCTGCGATTCCGACTCGTCCAACATCAATACAACCTATTAATTTCCCCTCGTCAAAAATAAGGTT
ATCAAGTGAGAAATCACCATGAGTGACGACTGAATCCGGTGAGAATGGCAAAAGTTTATGCATTTCTTTC
CAGACTTGTTCAACAGGCCAGCCATTACGCTCGTCATCAAAATCACTCGCATCAACCAAACCGTTATTCA
TTCGTGATTGCGCCTGAGCGAGACGAAATACGCGATCGCTGTTAAAAGGACAATTACAAACAGGAATCGA
ATGCAACCGGCGCAGGAACACTGCCAGCGCATCAACAATATTTTCACCTGAATCAGGATATTCTTCTAAT
ACCTGGAATGCTGTTTTCCCAGGGATCGCAGTGGTGAGTAACCATGCATCATCAGGAGTACGGATAAAAT
GCTTGATGGTCGGAAGAGGCATAAATTCCGTCAGCCAGTTTAGTCTGACCATCTCATCTGTAACATCATT
GGCAACGCTACCTTTGCCATGTTTCAGAAACAACTCTGGCGCATCGGGCTTCCCATACAATCGATAGATT
GTCGCACCTGATTGCCCGACATTATCGCGAGCCCATTTATACCCATATAAATCAGCATCCATGTTGGAAT
TTAATCGCGGCCTAGAGCAAGACGTTTCCCGTTGAATATGGCTCATACTCTTCCTTTTTCAATATTATTG
AAGCATTTATCAGGGTTATTGTCTCATGAGCGGATACATATTTGAATGTATTTAGAAAAATAAACAAATA
GGGGTTCCGCGCACATTTCCCCGAAAAGTGCCACCTGACGTCTAAGAAACCATTATTATCATGACATTAA
CCTATAAAAATAGGCGTATCACGAGGCCCTTTCGTC
