>Addgene plasmid #121203 | pUC57-Kan_BR29_00026641 | addgene partial sequence | sequence record 237624 | M13-F20 5'-TGTAAAACGACGGCCAGT-3'
TTGGTCTCTAAGCTCAAACTCTAATTGGCATAACAACAACTTTAATTTCATCTGGAAATTTACCAGACAA
TTTACAACCTTCATTAATAGTAGCTTCATATTTTTGAGAACCATTATAAGCATGAGCCAAATATCTAGTA
ATTTTATCACCAACATCTTGAACTTTTTGAACAGAAGAACCATCTGGTTGAAAATAATAAACCAAACAAG
ATTCAGTCATTAGAGACCAAGTTCCATCCCAATGGCGCGCCGAGCTTGGCTCGAGCATGGTCATAGCTGT
TTCCTGTGTGAAATTGTTATCCGCTCACAATTCCACACAACATACGAGCCGGAAGCATAAAGTGTAAAGC
CTGGGGTGCCTAATGAGTGAGCTAACTCACATTAATTGCGTTGCGCTCACTGCCCGCTTTCCAGTCGGGA
AACCTGTCGTGCCAGCTGCATTAATGAATCGGCCAACGCGCGGGGAGAGGCGGTTTGCGTATTGGGCGCT
CTTCCGCTTCCTCGCTCACTGACTCGCTGCGCTCGGTCGTTCGGCTGCGGCGAGCGGTATCAGCTCACTC
AAAGGCGGTAATACGGTTATCCACAGAATCAGGGGATAACGCAGGAAAGAACATGTGAGCAAAAGGCCAG
CAAAAGGCCAGGAACCGTAAAAAGGCCGCGTTGCTGGCGTTTTTCCATAGGCTCCGCCCCCCTGACGAGC
ATCACAAAAATCGACGCTCAAGTCAGAGGTGGCGAAACCCGACAGGACTATAAAGATACCAGGCGTTTCC
CCCTGGAAGCTCCCTCGTGCGCTCTCCTGTTCCGACCCTGCCGCTTACCGGATACCTGTCCGCCTTTCTC
CCTTCGGGAAGCGTGGCG
